>Addgene plasmid #43097 | I-GACG | depositor partial sequence | sequence record 58362 | I-GACG sequence 424 bps
CGTCTCCTGACCCCAGAGCAGGTCGTGGCAATCGCGAGCAATAACGGCGGAAAACAGGCTTTGGAAACGG
TGCAGAGGCTCCTTCCAGTGCTGTGCCAAGCGCACGGACTCACCCCAGAGCAGGTCGTGGCAATCGCCTC
CAACATTGGCGGGAAACAGGCACTCGAGACTGTCCAGCGCCTGCTTCCCGTGCTGTGCCAAGCGCACGGC
CTCACCCCAGAGCAGGTCGTGGCGATCGCAAGCCACGACGGAGGAAAGCAAGCCTTGGAAACAGTACAGA
GGCTGTTGCCTGTGCTGTGCCAAGCGCACGGATTAACCCCAGAGCAGGTCGTGGCAATCGCGAGCAATAA
CGGCGGAAAACAGGCTTTGGAAACGGTGCAGAGGCTCCTTCCAGTGCTGTGCCAAGCGCACGGCTTAAGA
GACG
