>Addgene plasmid #43097 | I-GACG | addgene partial sequence | sequence record 60369 | M13-F20 5'-TGTAAAACGACGGCCAGT-3'
CTATAGGGCGAATTGGGCCCTCTAGATGCATGCTCGAGCGGCCGCCAGTGTGATGGATATCTGCAGAATT
CGCCCTTATATAGATGCCGTCCTAGCGCGTCTCCTGACCCCAGAGCAGGTCGTGGCAATCGCGAGCAATA
ACGGCGGAAAACAGGCTTTGGAAACGGTGCAGAGGCTCCTTCCAGTGCTGTGCCAAGCGCACGGACTCAC
CCCAGAGCAGGTCGTGGCAATCGCCTCCAACATTGGCGGGAAACAGGCACTCGAGACTGTCCAGCGCCTG
CTTCCCGTGCTGTGCCAAGCGCACGGCCTCACCCCAGAGCAGGTCGTGGCGATCGCAAGCCACGACGGAG
GAAAGCAAGCCTTGGAAACAGTACAGAGGCTGTTGCCTGTGCTGTGCCAAGCGCACGGATTAACCCCAGA
GCAGGTCGTGGCAATCGCGAGCAATAACGGCGGAAAACAGGCTTTGGAAACGGTGCAGAGGCTCCTTCCA
GTGCTGTGCCAAGCGCACGGCTTAAGAGACGTGGGCACAGGAAAGATACTTAAGGGCGAATTCCAGCACA
CTGGCGGCCGTTACTAGTGGATCCGAGCTCGGTACCAAGCTTGGCGTAATCATGGTCATAGCTGTTTCCT
GTGTGAAATTGTTATCCGCTCACAATTCCACACAACATACGAGCCGGAAGCATAAAGTGTAAAGCCTGGG
GTGCCTAATGAGTGAGCTAACTCACATTAATTGCGTTGCGCTCACTGCCCGCTTTCCAGTCGGGAAACCT
GTCGTGCCAGCTGCATTAATGAATCGGCCAACGCGCGGGGAGAGGCGGTTTGCGTATTGGGCGCTCTTCC
GCTTCCTCGCTCACTGACTCGCTGCGCTCGGTCGTTCGGCTGCGGCGAGCGGTATCAGCTCACTCA
