[The description below was written by a language model from this plasmid's Addgene catalogue record.]
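Description:
I-GACG is a bacterial cloning plasmid built on the commercial pCRII-TOPO backbone (about 4.0 kb without insert), into which a 424 bp synthetic fragment was introduced by TOPO cloning. It is a high-copy plasmid propagated in E. coli, and it carries both ampicillin and kanamycin resistance, as is standard for this backbone. No feature table is provided, so the individual elements are not itemised. The sequencing primers listed (T7 on one side of the insert and M13 reverse on the other) match the priming sites that flank the cloning site of this vector family.

The record identifies the insert only by its name and as synthetic; it does not describe the contents explicitly. The plasmid was deposited with a publication describing a TALEN genome-editing system for generating human stem cell-based disease models. In that context, and given an insert size about right for four tandem TALE repeats of roughly 100 bp each, the name plausibly denotes a pre-assembled module of repeat units specifying the target bases G, A, C and G. The "I" prefix may mark its position in an ordered assembly scheme. This reading is an inference from the name, size and publication title, not something the catalogue fields state.

The plasmid has no recorded eukaryotic promoter, reporter or expression cassette, and it is classified purely as a cloning vector. It is therefore best understood as a library component: a storage and amplification vehicle for a building block that would be excised or amplified and combined with other modules to build full-length TALEN DNA-binding arrays in a separate expression vector.
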