Addgene plasmid #43097: I-GACG
Depositing lab: Chad Cowan & Kiran Musunuru. Depositing organization: Harvard University. Publication: A TALEN Genome-Editing System for Generating Human Stem Cell-Based Disease Models. Ding Q, Lee YK, Schaefer EA, Peters DT, Veres A, Kim K, Kuperwasser N, Motola DL, Meissner TB, Hendriks WT, Trevisan M, Gupta RM, Moisan A, Banks E, Friesen M, Schinzel RT, Xia F, Tang A, Xia Y, Figueroa E, Wann A, Ahfeldt T, Daheron L, Zhang F, Rubin LL, Peng LF, Chung RT, Musunuru K, Cowan CA. Cell Stem Cell. 2012 Dec 12. pii: S1934-5909(12)00645-5. doi: 10.1016/j.stem.2012.11.011. PubMed 23246482.
Backbone
  Vector backbone: pCRII-TOPO
  Backbone manufacturer: Invitrogen
  Backbone size w/o insert (bp): 3973
  Vector type: Bacterial Cloning
Growth in bacteria
  Bacterial resistance: Ampicillin and Kanamycin, 100 & 50 μg/mL
  Growth temperature: 37°C
  Growth strain: Top10
  Copy number: High Copy
Gene/Insert
  Gene/Insert name: I-GACG
  Species: Synthetic
  Insert size (bp): 424
  Cloning method: TOPO Cloning
  Sequencing primers: 5′ T7; 3′ M13-rev
Terms and licenses: Academic/Nonprofit Terms; Industry Terms: Not Available to Industry
How to cite: I-GACG was a gift from Chad Cowan & Kiran Musunuru (Addgene plasmid # 43097 ; http://n2t.net/addgene:43097 ; RRID:Addgene_43097)
